Addgene plasmid #31202: pDONR223-MEKDD
Purpose: Gateway entry vector containing MEKDD.
Depositing lab: David Root. Depositing organization: Broad Institute. Publication: A public genome-scale lentiviral expression library of human ORFs. Yang X, Boehm JS, Yang X, Salehi-Ashtiani K, Hao T, Shen Y, Lubonja R, Thomas SR, Alkan O, Bhimdi T, Green TM, Johannessen CM, Silver SJ, Nguyen C, Murray RR, Hieronymus H, Balcha D, Fan C, Lin C, Ghamsari L, Vidal M, Hahn WC, Hill DE, Root DE. Nat Methods. 2011 Jun 26;8(8):659-61. doi: 10.1038/nmeth.1638 PubMed 21706014.
Backbone
  Vector backbone: pDONR223
  Backbone manufacturer: Invitrogen
  Backbone size w/o insert (bp): 5005
  Vector type: Gateway Donor vector
Growth in bacteria
  Bacterial resistance: Spectinomycin, 50 μg/mL
  Growth temperature: 37°C
  Growth strain: DH5alpha
  Copy number: High Copy
Gene/Insert
  Gene/Insert name: MAPKK1
  Species: H. sapiens (human)
  Insert size (bp): 1200
  Mutation: S218D S222D
  Entrez Gene: MAP2K1 (a.k.a. CFC3, MAPKK1, MEK1, MEL, MKK1, PRKMK1)
  Cloning method: Gateway Cloning
  Sequencing primers: 5′ M13pUC-fwd; 3′ M13rev
Terms and licenses: Academic/Nonprofit Terms; Industry Terms: Not Available to Industry
Depositor comments: The ORF has no Stop codon. This design enables easy recombination into a destination vector to add an epitope tag of choice and Stop codon to the ORF. Do NOT use this plasmid directly for transfections. A set of 4 custom lentiviral vectors is available (http://www.addgene.org/25895, http://www.addgene.org/25896, http://www.addgene.org/25897, http://www.addgene.org/25890) to be used to express these ORFs in mammalian cells. These plasmids are not included in the kit and must be ordered separately.
How to cite: pDONR223-MEKDD was a gift from David Root (Addgene plasmid # 31202 ; http://n2t.net/addgene:31202 ; RRID:Addgene_31202)
