[The description below was written by a language model from this plasmid's Addgene catalogue record and pLannotate feature annotations shown in this document.]
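Description:
pDONR223-MEKDD is a Gateway entry clone built in the pDONR223 donor backbone. It carries the human MAP2K1 (MEK1/MAPKK1) open reading frame with the S218D and S222D substitutions. These changes place acidic residues at the two activation-loop serines normally phosphorylated by RAF, a design generally used to mimic phosphorylation and give a constitutively active kinase in the MAPK/ERK cascade. The sequenced plasmid is about 4 kb. It replicates in E. coli from a high-copy ColE1/pUC-type origin and is selected with spectinomycin through the aadA (SmR) aminoglycoside adenylyltransferase gene. A class 1 integron Pc promoter fragment and a short gentamicin-resistance remnant lie upstream of aadA.

The roughly 1.2 kb ORF is flanked on both sides by attL recombination sites. The automated annotation labels both as attL3 variants, and the record does not otherwise specify their identities. These sites allow an LR Clonase reaction to transfer the insert into any compatible destination vector. rrnB T1 and T2 terminators upstream of the cassette insulate it from read-through transcription. A T7 promoter sits next to the downstream att site, and short lacI and lacZα fragments are backbone remnants.

The ORF deliberately lacks a stop codon, so a destination vector can supply a C-terminal epitope tag and the terminating codon. The entry clone has no annotated mammalian promoter, and the depositor states that it should not be transfected directly. It is meant as a shuttle source for moving MEKDD into expression vectors, such as the lentiviral destination vectors associated with the human ORF expression library from which it derives.
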