Features (pLannotate 1.2.2; 12 found; start..end, strand, type, name):
      1..589     +  rep_origin     ori: high-copy-number ColE1/pMB1/pBR322/pUC origin of replication
    772..864     +  CDS            lacI (fragment): lac repressor; lacI; The lac repressor binds to the lac operator to inhibit transcription in E. coli. This inhibition can be relieved by adding lactose or isopropyl-β-D-thiogalactopyranoside (IPTG).
    919..946     -  terminator     rrnB T2 terminator: transcription terminator T2 from the E. coli rrnB gene
   1078..1121    +  terminator     rrnB T1 terminator: Escherichia coli rrnB; transcription terminator T1 from the E. coli rrnB gene
   1168..1204    -  CDS            lacZα (fragment): LacZα fragment of β-galactosidase; lacZ fragment
   1221..1316    +  protein_bind   attL3: mutant version of attL; recombination site for the Gateway® LR reaction LR Clonase™
   1322..2500    +  CDS            MAP2K1: MP2K1_HUMAN - Also known as MEK1, PRKMK1. Experimental evidence at protein level: Swiss-Prot protein existence level 1. Dual specificity protein kinase which acts as an essential component of the MAP kinase signal transduction pathway. Binding of extracellular ligands such as growth factors, cytokines and hormones to their cell-surface receptors activates RAS and this initiates RAF1 activation. RAF1 then further activates the dual-specificity protein kinases MAP2K1/MEK1 and MAP2K2/MEK2. Both MAP2K1/MEK1 and MAP2K2/MEK2 function specifically in the MAPK/ERK cascade, and catalyze the concomitant
   2505..2600    -  protein_bind   attL3: mutant version of attL; recombination site for the Gateway® LR reaction LR Clonase™
   2619..2637    -  promoter       T7 promoter: promoter for bacteriophage T7 RNA polymerase
   2827..2850    +  promoter       Pc promoter (fragment): intI1 (promoter lies within the coding sequence); class 1 integron promoter
   3026..3082    +  CDS            GmR (fragment): gentamycin acetyltransferase; aacC1; confers resistance to gentamycin
   3089..3880    +  CDS            SmR: aminoglycoside adenylyltransferase (Murphy, 1985); aadA; confers resistance to spectinomycin and streptomycin
>Addgene plasmid #31202 | pDONR223-MEKDD | addgene full sequence | sequence record 477570 | Addgene Long Read Sequencing Result
TTGAGATCCTTTTTTTCTGCGCGTAATCTGCTGCTTGCAAACAAAAAAACCACCGCTACCAGCGGTGGTT
TGTTTGCCGGATCAAGAGCTACCAACTCTTTTTCCGAAGGTAACTGGCTTCAGCAGAGCGCAGATACCAA
ATACTGTTCTTCTAGTGTAGCCGTAGTTAGGCCACCACTTCAAGAACTCTGTAGCACCGCCTACATACCT
CGCTCTGCTAATCCTGTTACCAGTGGCTGCTGCCAGTGGCGATAAGTCGTGTCTTACCGGGTTGGACTCA
AGACGATAGTTACCGGATAAGGCGCAGCGGTCGGGCTGAACGGGGGGTTCGTGCACACAGCCCAGCTTGG
AGCGAACGACCTACACCGAACTGAGATACCTACAGCGTGAGCTATGAGAAAGCGCCACGCTTCCCGAAGG
GAGAAAGGCGGACAGGTATCCGGTAAGCGGCAGGGTCGGAACAGGAGAGCGCACGAGGGAGCTTCCAGGG
GGAAACGCCTGGTATCTTTATAGTCCTGTCGGGTTTCGCCACCTCTGACTTGAGCGTCGATTTTTGTGAT
GCTCGTCAGGGGGGCGGAGCCTATGGAAAAACGCCAGCAACGCGGCCTTTTTACGGTTCCTGGCCTTTTG
CTGGCCTTTTGCTCACATGTTCTTTCCTGCGTTATCCCCTGATTCTGTGGATAACCGTATTACCGCCTTT
GAGTGAGCTGATACCGCTCGCCGCAGCCGAACGACCGAGCGCAGCGAGTCAGTGAGCGAGGAAGCGGAAG
AGCGCCCAATACGCAAACCGCCTCTCCCCGCGCGTTGGCCGATTCATTAATGCAGCTGGCACGACAGGTT
TCCCGACTGGAAAGCGGGCAGTGAGCGCAACGCAATTAATACGCGTACCGCTAGCCAGGAAGAGTTTGTA
GAAACGCAAAAAGGCCATCCGTCAGGATGGCCTTCTGCTTAGTTTGATGCCTGGCAGTTTATGGCGGGCG
TCCTGCCCGCCACCCTCCGGGCCGTTGCTTCACAACGTTCAAATCCGCTCCCGGCGGATTTGTCCTACTC
AGGAGAGCGTTCACCGACAAACAACAGATAAAACGAAAGGCCCAGTCTTCCGACTGAGCCTTTCGTTTTA
TTTGATGCCTGGCAGTTCCCTACTCTCGCGTTAACGCTAGCATGGATGTTTTCCCAGTCACGACGTTGTA
AAACGACGGCCAGTCTTAAGCTCGGGCCCCAAATAATGATTTTATTTTGACTGATAGTGACCTGTTCGTT
GCAACAAATTGATGAGCAATGCTTTTTTATAATGCCAACTTTGTACAAAAAAGTTGGCACCATGCCCAAG
AAGAAGCCGACGCCCATCCAGCTGAACCCGGCCCCCGACGGCTCTGCAGTTAACGGGACCAGCTCTGCGG
AGACCAACTTGGAGGCCTTGCAGAAGAAGCTGGAGGAGCTAGAGCTTGATGAGCAGCAGCGAAAGCGCCT
TGAGGCCTTTCTTACCCAGAAGCAGAAGGTGGGAGAACTGAAGGATGACGACTTTGAGAAGATCAGTGAG
CTGGGGGCTGGCAATGGCGGTGTGGTGTTCAAGGTCTCCCACAAGCCTTCTGGCCTGGTCATGGCCAGAA
AGCTAATTCATCTGGAGATCAAACCCGCAATCCGGAACCAGATCATAAGGGAGCTGCAGGTTCTGCATGA
GTGCAACTCTCCGTACATCGTGGGCTTCTATGGTGCGTTCTACAGCGATGGCGAGATCAGTATCTGCATG
GAGCACATGGATGGAGGTTCTCTGGATCAAGTCCTGAAGAAAGCTGGAAGAATTCCTGAACAAATTTTAG
GAAAAGTTAGCATTGCTGTAATAAAAGGCCTGACATATCTGAGGGAGAAGCACAAGATCATGCACAGAGA
TGTCAAGCCCTCCAACATCCTAGTCAACTCCCGTGGGGAGATCAAGCTCTGTGACTTTGGGGTCAGCGGG
CAGCTCATCGACGACATGGCCAACGACTTCGTGGGCACAAGGTCCTACATGTCGCCAGAAAGACTCCAGG
GGACTCATTACTCTGTGCAGTCAGACATCTGGAGCATGGGACTGTCTCTGGTAGAGATGGCGGTTGGGAG
GTATCCCATCCCTCCTCCAGATGCCAAGGAGCTGGAGCTGATGTTTGGGTGCCAGGTGGAAGGAGATGCG
GCTGAGACCCCACCCAGGCCAAGGACCCCCGGGAGGCCCCTTAGCTCATACGGAATGGACAGCCGACCTC
CCATGGCAATTTTTGAGTTGTTGGATTACATAGTCAACGAGCCTCCTCCAAAACTGCCCAGTGGAGTGTT
CAGTCTGGAATTTCAAGATTTTGTGAATAAATGCTTAATAAAAAACCCCGCAGAGAGAGCAGATTTGAAG
CAACTCATGGTTCATGCTTTTATCAAGAGATCTGATGCTGAGGAAGTGGATTTTGCAGGTTGGCTCTGCT
CCACCATCGGCCTTAACCAGCCCAGCACACCAACCCATGCTGCTGGCGTCTTGCCAACTTTCTTGTACAA
AGTTGGCATTATAAGAAAGCATTGCTTATCAATTTGTTGCAACGAACAGGTCACTATCAGTCAAAATAAA
ATCATTATTTGCCATCCAGCTGATATCCCCTATAGTGAGTCGTATTACATGGTCATAGCTGTTTCCTGGC
AGCTCTGGCCCGTGTCTCAAAATCTCTGATGTTACATTGCACAAGATAAAAATATATCATCATGCCTCCT
CTAGACCAGCCAGGACAGAAATGCCTCGACTTCGCTGCTACCCAAGGTTGCCGGGTGACGCACACCGTGG
AAACGGATGAAGGCACGAACCCAGTGGACATAAGCCTGTTCGGTTCGTAAGCTGTAATGCAAGTAGCGTA
TGCGCTCACGCAACTGGTCCAGAACCTTGACCGAACGCAGCGGTGGTAACGGCGCAGTGGCGGTTTTCAT
GGCTTGTTATGACTGTTTTTTTGGGGTACAGTCTATGCCTCGGGCATCCAAGCAGCAAGCGCGTTACGCC
GTGGGTCGATGTTTGATGTTATGGAGCAGCAACGATGTTACGCAGCAGGGCAGTCGCCCTAAAACAAAGT
TAAACATTATGAGGGAAGCGGTGATCGCCGAAGTATCGACTCAACTATCAGAGGTAGTTGGCGTCATCGA
GCGCCATCTCGAACCGACGTTGCTGGCCGTACATTTGTACGGCTCCGCAGTGGATGGCGGCCTGAAGCCA
CACAGTGATATTGATTTGCTGGTTACGGTGACCGTAAGGCTTGATGAAACAACGCGGCGAGCTTTGATCA
ACGACCTTTTGGAAACTTCGGCTTCCCCTGGAGAGAGCGAGATTCTCCGCGCTGTAGAAGTCACCATTGT
TGTGCACGACGACATCATTCCGTGGCGTTATCCAGCTAAGCGCGAACTGCAATTTGGAGAATGGCAGCGC
AATGACATTCTTGCAGGTATCTTCGAGCCAGCCACGATCGACATTGATCTGGCTATCTTGCTGACAAAAG
CAAGAGAACATAGCGTTGCCTTGGTAGGTCCAGCGGCGGAGGAACTCTTTGATCCGGTTCCTGAACAGGA
TCTATTTGAGGCGCTAAATGAAACCTTAACGCTATGGAACTCGCCGCCCGACTGGGCTGGCGATGAGCGA
AATGTAGTGCTTACGTTGTCCCGCATTTGGTACAGCGCAGTAACCGGCAAAATCGCGCCGAAGGATGTCG
CTGCCGACTGGGCAATGGAGCGCCTGCCGGCCCAGTATCAGCCCGTCATACTTGAAGCTAGACAGGCTTA
TCTTGGACAAGAAGAAGATCGCTTGGCCTCGCGCGCAGATCAGTTGGAAGAATTTGTCCACTACGTGAAA
GGCGAGATCACCAAGGTAGTCGGCAAATAACCCTCGAGCCACCCATGACCAAAATCCCTTAACGTGAGTT
ACGCGTCGTTCCACTGAGCGTCAGACCCCGTAGAAAAGATCAAAGGATCTTC
