>Addgene plasmid #31202 | pDONR223-MEKDD | addgene partial sequence | sequence record 35531 | 31202 with M13rev
CAGCTGGATGGCAAATAATGATTTTATTTTGACTGATAGTGACCTGTTCGTTGCAACAAATTGATAAGCA
ATGCTTTCTTATAATGCCAACTTTGTACAAGAAAGTTGGCAAGACGCCAGCAGCATGGGTTGGTGTGCTG
GGCTGGTTAAGGCCGATGGTGGAGCAGAGCCAACCTGCAAAATCCACTTCCTCAGCATCAGATCTCTTGA
TAAAAGCATGAACCATGAGTTGCTTCAAATCTGCTCTCTCTGCGGGGTTTTTTATTAAGCATTTATTCAC
AAAATCTTGAAATTCCAGACTGAACACTCCACTGGGCAGTTTTGGAGGAGGCTCGTTGACTATGTAATCC
AACAACTCAAAAATTGCCATGGGAGGTCGGCTGTCCATTCCGTATGAGCTAAGGGGCCTCCCGGGGGTCC
TTGGCCTGGGTGGGGTCTCAGCCGCATCTCCTTCCACCTGGCACCCAAACATCAGCTCCAGCTCCTTGGC
ATCTGGAGGAGGGATGGGATACCTCCCAACCGCCATCTCTACCAGAGACAGTCCCATGCTCCAGATGTCT
GACTGCACAGAGTAATGAGTCCCCTGGAGTCTTTCTGGCGACATGTAGGACCTTGTGCCCACGAAGTCGT
TGGCCATGTCGTCGATGAGCTGCCCGCTGACCCCAAAGTCACAGAGCTTGATCTCCCCACGGGAGTTGAC
TAGGATGTTGGAGGGCTTGACATCTCTGTGCATGATCTTGTGCTTCTCCCTCAGATATGTCAGGCCTTTT
ATTACAGCAATGCTAACTTTTCCTAAAATTTGTTCAGGAATTCTTCCAGCTTTCTTC
