>Addgene plasmid #31202 | pDONR223-MEKDD | addgene partial sequence | sequence record 70510 | M13rev
AATAATGATTTTATTTTGACTGATAGTGACCTGTTCGTTGCAACAAATTGATAAGCAATGCTTTCTTATA
ATGCCAACTTTGTACAAGAAAGTTGGCAAGACGCCAGCAGCATGGGTTGGTGTGCTGGGCTGGTTAAGGC
CGATGGTGGAGCAGAGCCAACCTGCAAAATCCACTTCCTCAGCATCAGATCTCTTGATAAAAGCATGAAC
CATGAGTTGCTTCAAATCTGCTCTCTCTGCGGGGTTTTTTATTAAGCATTTATTCACAAAATCTTGAAAT
TCCAGACTGAACACTCCACTGGGCAGTTTTGGAGGAGGCTCGTTGACTATGTAATCCAACAACTCAAAAA
TTGCCATGGGAGGTCGGCTGTCCATTCCGTATGAGCTAAGGGGCCTCCCGGGGGTCCTTGGCCTGGGTGG
GGTCTCAGCCGCATCTCCTTCCACCTGGCACCCAAACATCAGCTCCAGCTCCTTGGCATCTGGAGGAGGG
ATGGGATACCTCCCAACCGCCATCTCTACCAGAGACAGTCCCATGCTCCAGATGTCTGACTGCACAGAGT
AATGAGTCCCCTGGAGTCTTTCTGGCGACATGTAGGACCTTGTGCCCACGAAGTCGTTGGCCATGTCGTC
GATGAGCTGCCCGCTGACCCCAAAGTCACAGAGCTTGATCTCCCCACGGGAGTTGACTAGGATGTTGGAG
GGCTTGACATCTCTGTGCATGATCTTGTGCTTCTCCCTCAGATATGTCAGGCCTTTTATTACAGCAATGC
TAACTTTTCCTAAAATTTGTTCAGGAATTCTTCCAGCTTTCTTCAGGACTTGATCCA
